>Addgene plasmid #236661 | pAAVLINKv1-pCALM1-Cre-3' KDM2B | addgene full sequence | sequence record 476862 | Addgene NGS Result
TTACAATATTTACATTGGTCCAGCCACCAGCTTGCATGATCTCCGGTATTGAAACTCCAGCGCGGGCCAT
ATCTCGCGCGGCTCCGACACGGGCACTGTGTCCAGACCAGGCCAGGTATCTCTGACCAGAGTCATCCTTA
GCGCCGTAAATCAATCGATGAGTTGCTTCAAAAATCCCTTCCAGGGCGCGAGTTGATAGCTGGCTGGTGG
CAGATGGCGCGGCAACACCATTTTTTCTGACCCGGCAAAACAGGTAGTTATTCGGATCATCAGCTACACC
AGAGACGGAAATCCATCGCTCGACCAGTTTAGTTACCCCCAGGCTAAGTGCCTTCTCTACACCTGCGGTG
CTAACCAGCGTTTTCGTTCTGCCAATATGGATTAACATTCTCCCACCGTCAGTACGTGAGATATCTTTAA
CCCTGATCCTGGCAATTTCGGCTATACGTAACAGGGTGTTATAAGCAATCCCCAGAAATGCCAGATTACG
TATATCCTGGCAGCGATCGCTATTTTCCATGAGTGAACGAACCTGGTCGAAATCAGTGCGTTCGAACGCT
AGAGCCTGTTTTGCACGTTCACCGGCATCAACGTTTTCTTTTCGGATCCGCCGCATAACCAGTGAAACAG
CATTGCTGTCACTTGGTCGTGGCAGCCCGGACCGACGATGAAGCATGTTTAGCTGGCCCAAATGTTGCTG
GATGGTTTTTACTGCCAGACCGCGCGCCTGAAGATATAGAAGATAATCGCGAACATCTTCAGGTTCTGCG
GGAAACCATTTCCGGTTATTCAACTTGCACCATGCCGCCCACGACCGGCAAACGGACAGAAGCATTTTCC
AGGTATGCTCAGAAAACGCCTGGCGATCCCTGAACATGTCCATCAGGTTCTTGCGAACCTCATCACTCGT
TGCATCGACCGGTAATGCAGGCAAATTTTGGTGTACGGTCAGTAAATTGGACATGGTGGCGTACGAGTAA
CGGCACGGCGTCCACGACACTCCCAGCACCACTGCCGGAGCGCGAGTCTGCGCCCCGCGATATATATATG
GTGCGCCGTATCCCTCCGCCGCGGCGGAGCCGCCTCGCGCAGAGCGACGCGTGCGGCCGCAGGAACCCCT
AGTGATGGAGTTGGCCACTCCCTCTCTGCGCGCTCGCTCGCTCACTGAGGCCGGGCGACCAAAGGTCGCC
CGACGCCCGGGCGGCCTCAGTGAGCGAGCGAGCGCGCAGCTGCCTGCAGGACATGTGAGCAAAAGGCCAG
CAAAAGGCCAGGAACCGTAAAAAGGCCGCGTTGCTGGCGTTTTTCCATAGGCTCCGCCCCCCTGACGAGC
ATCACAAAAATCGACGCTCAAGTCAGAGGTGGCGAAACCCGACAGGACTATAAAGATACCAGGCGTTTCC
CCCTGGAAGCTCCCTCGTGCGCTCTCCTGTTCCGACCCTGCCGCTTACCGGATACCTGTCCGCCTTTCTC
CCTTCGGGAAGCGTGGCGCTTTCTCATAGCTCACGCTGTAGGTATCTCAGTTCGGTGTAGGTCGTTCGCT
CCAAGCTGGGCTGTGTGCACGAACCCCCCGTTCAGCCCGACCGCTGCGCCTTATCCGGTAACTATCGTCT
TGAGTCCAACCCGGTAAGACACGACTTATCGCCACTGGCAGCAGCCACTGGTAACAGGATTAGCAGAGCG
AGGTATGTAGGCGGTGCTACAGAGTTCTTGAAGTGGTGGCCTAACTACGGCTACACTAGAAGAACAGTAT
TTGGTATCTGCGCTCTGCTGAAGCCAGTTACCTTCGGAAAAAGAGTTGGTAGCTCTTGATCCGGCAAACA
AACCACCGCTGGTAGCGGTGGTTTTTTTGTTTGCAAGCAGCAGATTACGCGCAGAAAAAAAGGATCTCAA
GAAGATCCTTTGATCTTTTCTACGGGGTCTGACGCTCAGTGGAACGAAAACTCACGTTAAGGGATTTTGG
TCATGAGATTATCAAAAAGGATCTTCACCTAGATCCTTTTAAATTAAAAATGAAGTTTTAAATCAATCTA
AAGTATATATGAGTAAACTTGGTCTGACAGTTACCAATGCTTAATCAGTGAGGCACCTATCTCAGCGATC
TGTCTATTTCGTTCATCCATAGTTGCCTGACTCCCCGTCGTGTAGATAACTACGATACGGGAGGGCTTAC
CATCTGGCCCCAGTGCTGCAATGATACCGCGAGACCCACGCTCACCGGCTCCAGATTTATCAGCAATAAA
CCAGCCAGCCGGAAGGGCCGAGCGCAGAAGTGGTCCTGCAACTTTATCCGCCTCCATCCAGTCTATTAAT
TGTTGCCGGGAAGCTAGAGTAAGTAGTTCGCCAGTTAATAGTTTGCGCAACGTTGTTGCCATTGCTACAG
GCATCGTGGTGTCACGCTCGTCGTTTGGTATGGCTTCATTCAGCTCCGGTTCCCAACGATCAAGGCGAGT
TACATGATCCCCCATGTTGTGCAAAAAAGCGGTTAGCTCCTTCGGTCCTCCGATCGTTGTCAGAAGTAAG
TTGGCCGCAGTGTTATCACTCATGGTTATGGCAGCACTGCATAATTCTCTTACTGTCATGCCATCCGTAA
GATGCTTTTCTGTGACTGGTGAGTACTCAACCAAGTCATTCTGAGAATAGTGTATGCGGCGACCGAGTTG
CTCTTGCCCGGCGTCAATACGGGATAATACCGCGCCACATAGCAGAACTTTAAAAGTGCTCATCATTGGA
AAACGTTCTTCGGGGCGAAAACTCTCAAGGATCTTACCGCTGTTGAGATCCAGTTCGATGTAACCCACTC
GTGCACCCAACTGATCTTCAGCATCTTTTACTTTCACCAGCGTTTCTGGGTGAGCAAAAACAGGAAGGCA
AAATGCCGCAAAAAAGGGAATAAGGGCGACACGGAAATGTTGAATACTCATACTCTTCCTTTTTCAATAT
TATTGAAGCATTTATCAGGGTTATTGTCTCATGAGCGGATACATATTTGAATGTATTTAGAAAAATAAAC
AAATAGGGGTTCCGCGCACATTTCCCCGAAAAGTGCCACCTGACGTCTAAGAAACCATTATTATCATGAC
ATTAACCTATAAAAATAGGCGTATCACGAGGCCCTTTCGTCTCGCGCGTTTCGGTGATGACGGTGAAAAC
CTCTGACACATGCAGCTCCCGGAGACGGTCACAGCTTGTCTGTAAGCGGATGCCGGGAGCAGACAAGCCC
GTCAGGGCGCGTCAGCGGGTGTTGGCGGGTGTCGGGGCTGGCTTAACTATGCGGCATCAGAGCAGATTGT
ACTGAGAGTGCACCATAAAATTGTAAACGTTAATATTTTGTTAAAATTCGCGTTAAATTTTTGTTAAATC
AGCTCATTTTTTAACCAATAGACCGAAATCGGCAAAATCCCTTATAAATCAAAAGAATAGCCCGAGATAG
AGT
[37 nt withheld, positions 3434-3470]
AAAGAACGTGGACTCCAACGTCAAAGG
[141 nt withheld, positions 3498-3638]
G
[46 nt withheld, positions 3640-3685]
A
[95 nt withheld, positions 3687-3781]
TATGCGGTGTGAAATACCGCACAGATGCGTAAGGAGAAAATACCGCATCAGGCGCCCCTGCAGGCAGCTG
CGCGCTCGCTCGCTCACTGAGGCCGCCCGGGCAAAGCCCGGGCGTCGGGCGACCTTTGGTCGCCCGGCCT
CAGTGAGCGAGCGAGCGCGCAGAGAGGGAGTGGCCAACTCCATCACTAGGGGTTCCTGCGGCCGCTCGGT
CCGCACGTGCCACACCGGTCTCCAGATCTTTAAAAAACCTCCCACATCTCCCCCTGAACCTGAAACATAA
AATGAATGCAATTGTTGTTGTTAACTTGTTTATTGCAGCTTATAATGGTTACAAATAAAGCAATAGCATC
ACAAATTTCACAAATAAAGCTAGATGGTTACAAATAAAGCAATAGCATCACAAATTTCACAAATAAACAC
CACGGAATTGTCAGTGCCCAACAGCCGAGCCCCTGTCCAGCAGCGGGCAAGGCAGGCGGCGATGAGTTCC
GCCGTGGCAAGAACTAACCAGGATTTATACAAGGAGGAGAAAATGAAAGCCATACGGGAAGCAATAGCAT
GATACAAAGGCATTAAAGCAGCGTATCCACATAGCGTAAAAGGAGCAACATAGTTAAGAATACCAGTCAA
TCTTTCACAAATTTTGTAATCCAGAGGTTGATTATCTCGAGTTACTTGTCATCGTCATCCTTGTAGTCGA
TGTCATGATCTTTATAATCACCGTCATGGTCTTTGTAGTCTGTACAACTCAGTTTTTGCAGGAGTTTTTC
TTCTACTTGCCCAAACTGGACACTCACAGACATCTCGGCTATGAACTGCTCACAGCCTTCCTTGGTGACT
TGCTTGCAGTACCTCAGGTCAATATGACAGATGTTTCCACAGCGTTTGAAGAAGGACAGGCACTGATCAG
TGACCTTATTGCAGTCAGACAGGTTGATCTCGGTTAAGGAGTCTCGGGTGGTGGTGCCAACAGCAGTGAG
CAGGTTGATAGACTGGTCGGTGACGTGGTTACAGTAACTGAGGTGGAGCTTGGAGAGCAGGGGCATGTGG
CGGATGATGAGCCGCAGGGAGGCATCTGTGATGTCCAGGCCTGCCAGGCGCAGCTCCACGATGTTCCGGA
GCTTGCTCCGATTGTCCATCTGACCTGGCCTGTTGTCTGTGGGCGGGGACAGGAGATCCCGCATCTGGGC
ATCCTTTAGTCCCTCCACCCACTGGACATCCAGGGTCCGGAGCAGCGGACAACTGGAGCTGCAAAGGGCC
GAGACCGCGATCCATGAGCAGCCTGACAGCACCAAGTCCCGGAGCCCAGGCAGCCGGTTGATGAGCCAGC
TCAGCTGCTTCTTGGAGATATTGGTCCAGCTGAGGTCGAGGGAGACGGGCTGTCGCCGGATGATGCCACT
CAGCATCAGGGGTGTGATAGACTTGCAGTGGTTCAGGTCAATGCGGGTCCACAACCGCTTATCGCAGCAC
CAGCGGTTCCAGGTCCTGCAGACCCGCATGCACACACACAGGTCTTGGTGGCTGAGGTAGCTGAAGACGG
CCATCCACACCTCCCTGTGCATGACGTGGGCTGCCCCATCGTCCAGGGGTAGCGAGTCAGGCGGGGGGCT
GATGGGGGGTGGCCGGATCACATGGCGCTCCATCTGGATACACTTGGGCGGGGACACGGAGGGTGGGGGC
CGGGAGATGACACGGGGCGGGCTGCGCAGGCTGGGCCCCAGCTGGTGCCGCAGCTCCCGGGGGGTGCCGT
TGAGCCCCTTGCTGAAGCGGTGGGGACGCTCGCAGATGCCCGGGGGCCGCTTGGGCTCCTCGCCCTCGCT
CTCAGGCTCCGACTTGATGGGCTGCTGGTTCTCGTTGGCCAGGCTGTTCTCCGTCCTCTGGATCTCGTGG
TTGAGCTCCTTGCTCAGCTCCCTGCTCAGCTCCTTGTTGGGAAGCCGCCGCTTCCGGCGCATCTTCACCT
TCTTCTTCTCCTCCGGGCCCTCGGCCCCTTCGGTGCTGGGTCCCGCGGTGGGGGAGCTGGAGCGGGAGTG
GTCGCTCTCCCTGGTCTTGGGGGGCGCCTCGGGCAGTTCGTCCTCGGGTTCCTGCTTGAAGCGCCGGAGG
GGCTTGTTGGCCAGCGCCATGCGGTCCTCGGCGTTCTTCCAGGACCGCCGCTTTTTCCTGAAAAGCTTAT
CTTCTTTGCCAGGTTTGAGCTGCTGCTGGAAGTAAGTGAGACTGGATCTCCACCAGGGGCTGAGGCTGCT
GCCTAGAGGGGGCCTCGGCGAGAGGTGAGAGGAGGAACCGGGGGACGTTTGAAGCGATGAGGCCCGCTTG
CGTCCACTCAGCTCCTGGGGCTTCTCGTATTTCCGCTTCTTCCTCAGGTGCACGTCGTCAGACTTTCTGC
GCAGAAGGCCGTCCGGCGGCACCTTCTTCGAGTGCTCATCCGACCTGCGCCGGGGCGCCTCCTCACACTC
ACTCCTCCGCTTGGCAGGTTCCTGCCCTGTGGAGAGAAAGGCAAAGTGGATGTCAGTAAGACCAATAGGT
GCCTATCAGAAACGCAAGAGTCTTCTCTGTCTCGACAAGCCCAGTTTCATAAATTGCTATAAAGTATCCT
ATACGAAGTTATACTAGTTATTGGTCTCCTTAAACCTGTCTTGTAACCTTGATACTTACCTAATCGCCAT
CTTCCAGCAGGCGCACCATTGCCCCTGTTTCACTATCCAGGTTACGGATATAGTTCA
Features (pLannotate 1.2.2; 20 found; start..end, strand, type, name):
   1146..1173    -  repeat_region  AAV2 ITR (fragment): inverted terminal repeat of adeno-associated virus serotype 2 inverted
   1202..1229    -  repeat_region  AAV2 ITR (fragment): inverted terminal repeat of adeno-associated virus serotype 2 inverted
   1302..1890    -  rep_origin     ori: high-copy-number ColE1/pMB1/pBR322/pUC origin of replication
   2061..2921    -  CDS            AmpR: β-lactamase; bla; confers resistance to ampicillin, carbenicillin, and related antibiotics
   2922..3026    -  promoter       AmpR promoter: bla
   3121..3156    +  CDS            rop (fragment): Rop protein, which maintains plasmids at low copy number; rop
   3258..3307    +  misc_feature   bom (fragment): basis of mobility region from pBR322
   3308..3763    -  rep_origin     f1 ori (sequence partly withheld): f1 bacteriophage origin of replication; arrow indicates direction of (+) strand synthesis
   3782..3833    +  misc_feature   bom (fragment): basis of mobility region from pBR322
   3838..3978    -  repeat_region  AAV2 ITR: inverted terminal repeat of adeno-associated virus serotype 2 inverted
   4084..4151    +  polyA_signal   SV40 poly(A) signal (fragment): SV40 polyadenylation signal
   4155..4198    +  polyA_signal   SV40 poly(A) signal (fragment): SV40 polyadenylation signal
   4197..4281    -  misc_feature   WPRE (fragment): woodchuck hepatitis virus posttranscriptional regulatory element
   4287..4444    -  misc_feature   WPRE (fragment): woodchuck hepatitis virus posttranscriptional regulatory element
   4456..4521    -  CDS            3xFLAG: three tandem FLAG® epitope tags, followed by an enterokinase cleavage site
   4528..6258    -  CDS            KDM2B (fragment): KDM2B_HUMAN - Also known as CXXC2, FBL10, FBXL10, JHDM1B, NDY1 From Homo sapiens (Human).
   6258..6349    -  intron         chimeric intron (fragment): chimera between introns from human β-globin and immunoglobulin heavy chain genes
   6359..6383    -  protein_bind   lox2272 (fragment): Cre-mediated recombination occurs in the 8-bp core sequence (GGATACTT). lox2272 sites are compatible with each other, but incompatible with loxP or loxN sites (Lee and Saito, 1988). Cre recombinase
   6390..6430    -  intron         chimeric intron (fragment): chimera between introns from human β-globin and immunoglobulin heavy chain genes
   6434..964     -  CDS            cre (across the origin): RECR_BPP1 - Experimental evidence at protein level: Swiss-Prot protein existence level 1. Catalyzes site-specific recombination between two 34-base- pair LOXP sites. Its role is to maintain the phage genome as a monomeric unit-copy plasmid in the lysogenic state. From Escherichia phage P1 (Bacteriophage P1).
