[The description below was written by a language model from this plasmid's Addgene catalogue record and pLannotate feature annotations shown in this document.]
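Description:
pAAVLINKv1-pCALM1-Cre-3' KDM2B is the 3' half of a two-vector AAVLINK set for delivering human KDM2B, a cargo too large for a single AAV genome. It is built on the pAAV-hSyn-EGFP backbone and is classed as an AAV, Cre/Lox vector. In bacteria it is maintained at high copy through a ColE1/pUC-type origin and selected with ampicillin via the AmpR β-lactamase cassette. An f1 phage origin and short remnants of pBR322 rop and bom sequences are also present. AAV2 inverted terminal repeats flank the payload for packaging into recombinant AAV. One ITR is annotated intact and the other only as short fragments, which may reflect incomplete reads through this structured region rather than a true deletion.

Between the ITRs, all on one strand, the annotated order is a Cre recombinase coding sequence, chimeric intron fragments surrounding a lox2272 site, a partial KDM2B coding fragment (about 1.7 kb, consistent with the C-terminal portion), a C-terminal 3xFLAG tag, shortened WPRE fragments and SV40 poly(A) signal fragments. The catalogue lists pCALM1 as the promoter. The feature table does not annotate it, although the unannotated stretch upstream of Cre is where it would be expected.

The layout suggests that Cre expressed from this vector recombines the lox2272 site with a matching site on the partner 5' vector. This would join the two genomes so that the lox site sits within an intron and is spliced out, giving a full-length FLAG-tagged KDM2B transcript. That mechanism is inferred from the annotated parts. The record refers to the publication for the corresponding partner vector, which it does not identify.
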