Addgene plasmid #236661: pAAVLINKv1-pCALM1-Cre-3' KDM2B
Purpose: 3' AAVLINK plasmid for KDM2B expression
Depositing lab: Zhonghua Lu. Depositing organization: Shenzhen Institute of Advanced Technology (SIAT), Chinese Academy of Sciences. Publication: AAVLINK: A potent DNA-recombination method for large cargo delivery in gene therapy. Lin J, Lin Y, Liu N, Cao W, Zhang J, Wen S, Zhang Y, Liao W, Hong Z, Lin Y, Liu Q, Liu H, Li Q, Chen B, Li M, Luo Z, Yang L, Yang Y, Zheng SH, Wang Y, Chu H, Hu Y, Qin Y, Luo BX, Tian S, Chen Y, Yan T, Yang L, Wang H, Liu T, Jiang Y, Lu Z. Cell. 2026 Feb 5;189(3):969-986.e17. doi: 10.1016/j.cell.2025.12.039. Epub 2026 Jan 27. PubMed 41605211.
Backbone
  Vector backbone: pAAV-hSyn-EGFP
  Backbone manufacturer: Addgene
  Vector type: AAV, Cre/Lox
Growth in bacteria
  Bacterial resistance: Ampicillin, 100 μg/mL
  Growth temperature: 37°C
  Growth strain: NEB Stable
  Copy number: High Copy
Gene/Insert
  Gene/Insert name: KDM2B
  Species: H. sapiens (human)
  Entrez Gene: KDM2B (a.k.a. CXXC2, FBXL10, Fbl10, JHDM1B, PCCX2)
  Promoter: pCALM1
  Tag / fusion protein: FLAG (C terminal on insert)
  Cloning method: Restriction Enzyme; 5′ cloning site unknown (unknown if destroyed); 3′ cloning site unknown (unknown if destroyed)
  Sequencing primers: 5′ n/a
Terms and licenses: Academic/Nonprofit Terms; Industry Terms: Not Available to Industry
Depositor comments: See publication for corresponding AAV Link vectors.
How to cite: pAAVLINKv1-pCALM1-Cre-3' KDM2B was a gift from Zhonghua Lu (Addgene plasmid # 236661 ; http://n2t.net/addgene:236661 ; RRID:Addgene_236661)
